>Addgene plasmid #178526 | pCAGGS-CRY2-mCherry-MYPT169 | addgene full sequence | sequence record 350937 | Addgene NGS Result
GTCGATCGACATTGATTATTGACTAGTTATTAATAGTAATCAATTACGGGGTCATTAGTTCATAGCCCAT
ATATGGAGTTCCGCGTTACATAACTTACGGTAAATGGCCCGCCTGGCTGACCGCCCAACGACCCCCGCCC
ATTGACGTCAATAATGACGTATGTTCCCATAGTAACGCCAATAGGGACTTTCCATTGACGTCAATGGGTG
GAGTATTTACGGTAAACTGCCCACTTGGCAGTACATCAAGTGTATCATATGCCAAGTACGCCCCCTATTG
ACGTCAATGACGGTAAATGGCCCGCCTGGCATTATGCCCAGTACATGACCTTATGGGACTTTCCTACTTG
GCAGTACATCTACGTATTAGTCATCGCTATTACCATGGTCGAGGTGAGCCCCACGTTCTGCTTCACTCTC
CCCATCTCCCCCCCCTCCCCACCCCCAATTTTGTATTTATTTATTTTTTAATTATTTTGTGCAGCGATGG
GGGCGGGGGGGGGGGGGGGGGGGGGGGGGGCGGGGCGGGGCGAGGGGCGGGGCGGGGCGAGGCGGAGAGG
TGCGGCGGCAGCCAATCAGAGCGGCGCGCTCCGAAAGTTTCCTTTTATGGCGAGGCGGCGGCGGCGGCGG
CCCTATAAAAAGCGAAGCGCGCGGCGGGCGGGAGTCGCTGCGCGCTGCCTTCGCCCCGTGCCCCGCTCCG
CCGCCGCCTCGCGCCGCCCGCCCCGGCTCTGACTGACCGCGTTACTCCCACAGGTGAGCGGGCGGGACGG
CCCTTCTCCTCCGGGCTGTAATTAGCGCTTGGTTTAATGACGGCTTGTTTCTTTTCTGTGGCTGCGTGAA
AGCCTTGAGGGGCTCCGGGAGGGCCCTTTGTGCGGGGGGAGCGGCTCGGGGGGTGCGTGCGTGTGTGTGT
GCGTGGGGAGCGCCGCGTGCGGCTCCGCGCTGCCCGGCGGCTGTGAGCGCTGCGGGCGCGGCGCGGGGCT
TTGTGCGCTCCGCAGTGTGCGCGAGGGGAGCGCGGCCGGGGGCGGTGCCCCGCGGTGCGGGGGGGGCTGC
GAGGGGAACAAAGGCTGCGTGCGGGGTGTGTGCGTGGGGGGGTGAGCAGGGGGTGTGGGCGCGTCGGTCG
GGCTGCAACCCCCCCTGCACCCCCCTCCCCGAGTTGCTGAGCACGGCCCGGCTTCGGGTGCGGGGCTCCG
TACGGGGCGTGGCGCGGGGCTCGCCGTGCCGGGCGGGGGGTGGCGGCAGGTGGGGGTGCCGGGCGGGGCG
GGGCCGCCTCGGGCCGGGGAGGGCTCGGGGGAGGGGCGCGGCGGCCCCCGGAGCGCCGGCGGCTGTCGAG
GCGCGGCGAGCCGCAGCCATTGCCTTTTATGGTAATCGTGCGAGAGGGCGCAGGGACTTCCTTTGTCCCA
AATCTGTGCGGAGCCGAAATCTGGGAGGCGCCGCCGCACCCCCTCTAGCGGGCGCGGGGCGAAGCGGTGC
GGCGCCGGCAGGAAGGAAATGGGCGGGGAGGGCCTTCGTGCGTCGCCGCGCCGCCGTCCCCTTCTCCCTC
TCCAGCCTCGGGGCTGTCCGCGGGGGGACGGCTGCCTTCGGGGGGGACGGGGCAGGGCGGGGTTCGGCTT
CTGGCGTGTGACCGGCGGCTCTAGCTAGAGCCTCTGCTAACCATGTTCATGCCTTCTTCTTTTTCCTACA
GCTCCTGGGCAACGTGCTGGTTATTGTGCTGTCTCATCATTTTGGCAAAGAATTCACCATGAAGATGGAC
AAAAAGACTATAGTTTGGTTTAGAAGAGACCTAAGGATTGAGGATAATCCTGCATTAGCAGCAGCTGCTC
ACGAAGGATCTGTTTTTCCTGTCTTCATTTGGTGTCCTGAAGAAGAAGGACAGTTTTATCCTGGAAGAGC
TTCAAGATGGTGGATGAAACAATCACTTGCTCACTTATCTCAATCCTTGAAGGCTCTTGGATCTGACCTC
ACTTTAATCAAAACCCACAACACGATTTCAGCGATCTTGGATTGTATCCGCGTTACCGGTGCTACAAAAG
TCGTCTTTAACCACCTCTATGATCCTGTTTCGTTAGTTCGGGACCATACCGTAAAGGAGAAGCTGGTGGA
ACGTGGGATCTCTGTGCAAAGCTACAATGGAGATCTATTGTATGAACCGTGGGAGATATACTGCGAAAAG
GGCAAACCTTTTACGAGTTTCAATTCTTACTGGAAGAAATGCTTAGATATGTCGATTGAATCCGTTATGC
TTCCTCCTCCTTGGCGGTTGATGCCAATAACTGCAGCGGCTGAAGCGATTTGGGCGTGTTCGATTGAAGA
ACTAGGGCTGGAGAATGAGGCCGAGAAACCGAGCAATGCGTTGTTAACTAGAGCTTGGTCTCCAGGATGG
AGCAATGCTGATAAGTTACTAAATGAGTTCATCGAGAAGCAGTTGATAGATTATGCAAAGAACAGCAAGA
AAGTTGTTGGGAACTCTACTTCACTACTTTCTCCGTATCTCCATTTCGGGGAAATAAGCGTCAGACACGT
TTTCCAGTGTGCCCGGATGAAACAAATTATATGGGCAAGAGATAAGAACAGTGAAGGAGAAGAAAGTGCA
GATCTTTTTCTTAGGGGAATCGGTTTAAGAGAGTATTCTCGGTATATATGTTTCAACTTCCCGTTTACTC
ACGAGCAATCGTTGTTGAGTCATCTTCGGTTTTTCCCTTGGGATGCTGATGTTGATAAGTTCAAGGCCTG
GAGACAAGGCAGGACCGGTTATCCGTTGGTGGATGCCGGAATGAGAGAGCTTTGGGCTACCGGATGGATG
CATAACAGAATAAGAGTGATTGTTTCAAGCTTTGCTGTGAAGTTTCTTCTCCTTCCATGGAAATGGGGAA
TGAAGTATTTCTGGGATACACTTTTGGATGCTGATTTGGAATGTGACATCCTTGGCTGGCAGTATATCTC
TGGGAGTATCCCCGATGGCCACGAGCTTGATCGCTTGGACAATCCCGCGTTACAAGGCGCCAAATATGAC
CCAGAAGGTGAGTACATAAGGCAATGGCTTCCCGAGCTTGCGAGATTGCCAACTGAATGGATCCATCATC
CATGGGACGCTCCTTTAACCGTACTCAAAGCTTCTGGTGTGGAACTCGGAACAAACTATGCGAAACCCAT
TGTAGACATCGACACAGCTCGTGAGCTACTAGCTAAAGCTATTTCAAGAACCCGTGAAGCACAGATCATG
ATCGGAGCAGCACTCGAGATGGTGAGCAAGGGCGAGGAGGATAACATGGCCATCATCAAGGAGTTCATGC
GCTTCAAGGTGCACATGGAGGGCTCCGTGAACGGCCACGAGTTCGAGATCGAGGGCGAGGGCGAGGGCCG
CCCCTACGAGGGCACCCAGACCGCCAAGCTGAAGGTGACCAAGGGTGGCCCCCTGCCCTTCGCCTGGGAC
ATCCTGTCCCCTCAGTTCATGTACGGCTCCAAGGCCTACGTGAAGCACCCCGCCGACATCCCCGACTACT
TGAAGCTGTCCTTCCCCGAGGGCTTCAAGTGGGAGCGCGTGATGAACTTCGAGGACGGCGGCGTGGTGAC
CGTGACCCAGGACTCCTCCCTGCAGGACGGCGAGTTCATCTACAAGGTGAAGCTGCGCGGCACCAACTTC
CCCTCCGACGGCCCCGTAATGCAGAAGAAGACCATGGGCTGGGAGGCCTCCTCCGAGCGGATGTACCCCG
AGGACGGCGCCCTGAAGGGCGAGATCAAGCAGAGGCTGAAGCTGAAGGACGGCGGCCACTACGACGCTGA
GGTCAAGACCACCTACAAGGCCAAGAAGCCCGTGCAGCTGCCCGGCGCCTACAACGTCAACATCAAGTTG
GACATCACCTCCCACAACGAGGACTACACCATCGTGGAACAGTACGAACGCGCCGAGGGCCGCCACTCCA
CTCTCGGCATGGACGAGCTGTACGGCGGCCGCATGAAGATGGCGGACGCGAAGCAGAAGCGGAACGAGCA
GCTGAAACGCTGGATCGGCTCCGAGACGGACCTCGAGCCTCCGGTGGTGAAGCGCCAGAAGACCAAGGTG
AAGTTCGACGATGGCGCCGTCTTCCTGGCTGCTTGCTCCAGCGGCGACACGGACGAGGTCCTCAAGCTGC
TGCACCGCGGCGCCGACATCAATTACGCCAATGTGGACGGACTCACTGCCCTGCACCAGGCTTGCATTGA
TGACAATGTTGATATGGTGAAGTTTCTGGTAGAAAATGGAGCAAATATTAATCAACCTGATAATGAAGGC
TGGATACCACTACATGCAGCAGCTTCCTGTGGATATCTTGATATTGCAGAGTTTTTGATTGGTCAAGGAG
CACATGTAGGGGCTGTCAACAGTGAAGGAGATACACCTTTAGATATTGCGGAGGAGGAGGCAATGGAAGA
GCTACTTCAAAATGAAGTTAATCGGCAAGGGGTTGATATAGAAGCAGCTTCTAGACTGCAGCTGCCTCCT
CTGGAACGCCTGACTCTGGATTAAGTCGACGGATCTTTTTCCCTCTGCCAAAAATTATGGGGACATCATG
AAGCCCCTTGAGCATCTGACTTCTGGCTAATAAAGGAAATTTATTTTCATTGCAATAGTGTGTTGGAATT
TTTTGTGTCTCTCACTCGGAAGGACATATGGGAGGGCAAATCATTTAAAACATCAGAATGAGTATTTGGT
TTAGAGTTTGGCAACATATGCCCATATGCTGGCTGCCATGAACAAAGGTTGGCTATAAAGAGGTCATCAG
TATATGAAACAGCCCCCTGCTGTCCATTCCTTATTCCATAGAAAAGCCTTGACTTGAGGTTAGATTTTTT
TTATATTTTGTTTTGTGTTATTTTTTTCTTTAACATCCCTAAAATTTTCCTTACATGTTTTACTAGCCAG
ATTTTTCCTCCTCTCCTGACTACTCCCAGTCATAGCTGTCCCTCTTCTCTTATGGAGATCCCTCGACCTG
CAGCCCAAGCTTGGCGTAATCATGGTCATAGCTGTTTCCTGTGTGAAATTGTTATCCGCTCACAATTCCA
CACAACATACGAGCCGGAAGCATAAAGTGTAAAGCCTGGGGTGCCTAATGAGTGAGCTAACTCACATTAA
TTGCGTTGCGCTCACTGCCCGCTTTCCAGTCGGGAAACCTGTCGTGCCAGCGGATCCGCATCTCAATTAG
TCAGCAACCATAGTCCCGCCCCTAACTCCGCCCATCCCGCCCCTAACTCCGCCCAGTTCCGCCCATTCTC
CGCCCCATGGCTGACTAATTTTTTTTATTTATGCAGAGGCCGAGGCCGCCTCGGCCTCTGAGCTATTCCA
GAAGTAGTGAGGAGGCTTTTTTGGAGGCCTAGGCTTTTGCAAAAAGCTAACTTGTTTATTGCAGCTTATA
ATGGTTACAAATAAAGCAATAGCATCACAAATTTCACAAATAAAGCATTTTTTTCACTGCATTCTAGTTG
TGGTTTGTCCAAACTCATCAATGTATCTTATCATGTCTGGATCCGCTGCATTAATGAATCGGCCAACGCG
CGGGGAGAGGCGGTTTGCGTATTGGGCGCTCTTCCGCTTCCTCGCTCACTGACTCGCTGCGCTCGGTCGT
TCGGCTGCGGCGAGCGGTATCAGCTCACTCAAAGGCGGTAATACGGTTATCCACAGAATCAGGGGATAAC
GCAGGAAAGAACATGTGAGCAAAAGGCCAGCAAAAGGCCAGGAACCGTAAAAAGGCCGCGTTGCTGGCGT
TTTTCCATAGGCTCCGCCCCCCTGACGAGCATCACAAAAATCGACGCTCAAGTCAGAGGTGGCGAAACCC
GACAGGACTATAAAGATACCAGGCGTTTCCCCCTGGAAGCTCCCTCGTGCGCTCTCCTGTTCCGACCCTG
CCGCTTACCGGATACCTGTCCGCCTTTCTCCCTTCGGGAAGCGTGGCGCTTTCTCATAGCTCACGCTGTA
GGTATCTCAGTTCGGTGTAGGTCGTTCGCTCCAAGCTGGGCTGTGTGCACGAACCCCCCGTTCAGCCCGA
CCGCTGCGCCTTATCCGGTAACTATCGTCTTGAGTCCAACCCGGTAAGACACGACTTATCGCCACTGGCA
GCAGCCACTGGTAACAGGATTAGCAGAGCGAGGTATGTAGGCGGTGCTACAGAGTTCTTGAAGTGGTGGC
CTAACTACGGCTACACTAGAAGAACAGTATTTGGTATCTGCGCTCTGCTGAAGCCAGTTACCTTCGGAAA
AAGAGTTGGTAGCTCTTGATCCGGCAAACAAACCACCGCTGGTAGCGGTGGTTTTTTTGTTTGCAAGCAG
CAGATTACGCGCAGAAAAAAAGGATCTCAAGAAGATCCTTTGATCTTTTCTACGGGGTCTGACGCTCAGT
GGAACGAAAACTCACGTTAAGGGATTTTGGTCATGAGATTATCAAAAAGGATCTTCACCTAGATCCTTTT
AAATTAAAAATGAAGTTTTAAATCAATCTAAAGTATATATGAGTAAACTTGGTCTGACAGTTACCAATGC
TTAATCAGTGAGGCACCTATCTCAGCGATCTGTCTATTTCGTTCATCCATAGTTGCCTGACTCCCCGTCG
TGTAGATAACTACGATACGGGAGGGCTTACCATCTGGCCCCAGTGCTGCAATGATACCGCGAGACCCACG
CTCACCGGCTCCAGATTTATCAGCAATAAACCAGCCAGCCGGAAGGGCCGAGCGCAGAAGTGGTCCTGCA
ACTTTATCCGCCTCCATCCAGTCTATTAATTGTTGCCGGGAAGCTAGAGTAAGTAGTTCGCCAGTTAATA
GTTTGCGCAACGTTGTTGCCATTGCTACAGGCATCGTGGTGTCACGCTCGTCGTTTGGTATGGCTTCATT
CAGCTCCGGTTCCCAACGATCAAGGCGAGTTACATGATCCCCCATGTTGTGCAAAAAAGCGGTTAGCTCC
TTCGGTCCTCCGATCGTTGTCAGAAGTAAGTTGGCCGCAGTGTTATCACTCATGGTTATGGCAGCACTGC
ATAATTCTCTTACTGTCATGCCATCCGTAAGATGCTTTTCTGTGACTGGTGAGTACTCAACCAAGTCATT
CTGAGAATAGTGTATGCGGCGACCGAGTTGCTCTTGCCCGGCGTCAATACGGGATAATACCGCGCCACAT
AGCAGAACTTTAAAAGTGCTCATCATTGGAAAACGTTCTTCGGGGCGAAAACTCTCAAGGATCTTACCGC
TGTTGAGATCCAGTTCGATGTAACCCACTCGTGCACCCAACTGATCTTCAGCATCTTTTACTTTCACCAG
CGTTTCTGGGTGAGCAAAAACAGGAAGGCAAAATGCCGCAAAAAAGGGAATAAGGGCGACACGGAAATGT
TGAATACTCATACTCTTCCTTTTTCAATATTATTGAAGCATTTATCAGGGTTATTGTCTCATGAGCGGAT
ACATATTTGAATGTATTTAGAAAAATAAACAAATAGGGGTTCCGCGCACATTTCCCCGAAAAGTGCCACC
TGG
Features (pLannotate 1.2.2; 19 found; start..end, strand, type, name):
      8..387     +  enhancer       CMV enhancer: human cytomegalovirus immediate early enhancer
    389..660     +  promoter       chicken β-actin promoter: No description available
    661..1681    +  intron         chimeric intron: chimera between introns from chicken β-actin and rabbit β-globin
   1679..1738    +  CDS            HBB (fragment): HBB_LEPEU - Experimental evidence at protein level: Swiss-Prot protein existence level 1. Involved in oxygen transport from the lung to the various peripheral tissues. From Lepus europaeus (European hare).
   1739..3232    +  CDS            CRY2PHR: N-terminal photolyase homology region of Arabidopsis thaliana cryptochrome 2 binds to CIB1 upon exposure to blue light (Kennedy et al., 2010)
   3239..3943    +  CDS            mCherry: mCherry is a basic (constitutively fluorescent) red fluorescent protein published in 2004, derived from Discosoma sp.. It is reported to be a very rapidly-maturing monomer with low acid sensitivity.
   3953..4498    +  CDS            PPP1R12A (fragment): MYPT1_HUMAN - Also known as MBS, MYPT1 From Homo sapiens (Human).
   4579..4634    +  polyA_signal   β-globin poly(A) signal: rabbit β-globin polyadenylation signal (Gil and Proudfoot, 1987)
   5019..5035    -  protein_bind   lac operator: The lac repressor binds to the lac operator to inhibit transcription in E. coli. This inhibition can be relieved by adding lactose or isopropyl-β-D-thiogalactopyranoside (IPTG). lac repressor encoded by lacI
   5043..5073    -  promoter       lac promoter: promoter for the E. coli lac operon
   5088..5109    -  protein_bind   CAP binding site: CAP binding activates transcription in the presence of cAMP. E. coli catabolite activator protein
   5122..5161    -  CDS            lacI (fragment): lac repressor; lacI; The lac repressor binds to the lac operator to inhibit transcription in E. coli. This inhibition can be relieved by adding lactose or isopropyl-β-D-thiogalactopyranoside (IPTG).
   5168..5190    +  promoter       SV40 promoter (fragment): SV40 enhancer and early promoter
   5214..5349    +  rep_origin     SV40 ori: SV40 origin of replication
   5369..5503    +  polyA_signal   SV40 poly(A) signal: SV40 polyadenylation signal
   5505..5559    -  CDS            lacI (fragment): lac repressor; lacI; The lac repressor binds to the lac operator to inhibit transcription in E. coli. This inhibition can be relieved by adding lactose or isopropyl-β-D-thiogalactopyranoside (IPTG).
   5742..6330    -  rep_origin     ori: high-copy-number ColE1/pMB1/pBR322/pUC origin of replication
   6501..7361    -  CDS            AmpR: β-lactamase; bla; confers resistance to ampicillin, carbenicillin, and related antibiotics
   7362..7466    -  promoter       AmpR promoter: bla
