[The description below was written by a language model from this plasmid's Addgene catalogue record and pLannotate feature annotations shown in this document.]
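Description:
pCAGGS-CRY2-mCherry-MYPT169 is a mammalian expression plasmid built on the pCAGGS backbone. It is propagated in E. coli through a high-copy ColE1/pUC-type origin and selected with ampicillin via the β-lactamase gene and its own promoter. The backbone also carries an SV40 origin of replication, an SV40 poly(A) signal and remnants of lac regulatory sequence, and there is no annotated mammalian selection marker, so the plasmid appears suited to transient transfection. The catalogue lists a total size of 6,943 bp, whereas the sequenced record used for annotation is 7,493 nt. The record does not explain this discrepancy.

Expression is driven by the CAG promoter, made up of the CMV immediate-early enhancer, the chicken β-actin promoter and a chimeric β-actin/β-globin intron, and is terminated by the rabbit β-globin polyadenylation signal. The single open reading frame is a three-part fusion. It begins with the photolyase homology region of Arabidopsis thaliana cryptochrome 2 (CRY2PHR), which binds CIB1 under blue light. This is followed by the red fluorescent protein mCherry and then an N-terminal fragment (residues 1–169) of human MYPT1 (PPP1R12A), the myosin phosphatase targeting subunit. The depositor notes a G229L substitution in mCherry that is not known to affect function.

According to the associated publication title, the construct belongs to an optogenetic system for relaxing actomyosin contractility, used to study the role of cortical tension during cytokinesis. The CRY2 module would allow light-controlled recruitment of the MYPT1 fragment to a CIB1-based partner, which is not present on this plasmid, while mCherry reports the fusion's localisation.
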