Addgene plasmid #178526: pCAGGS-CRY2-mCherry-MYPT169
Purpose: Expresses CRY2-mCherry-MYPT (1-169 aa) in mammalian cells
Depositing lab: Kazuhiro Aoki. Depositing organization: National Institute for Basic Biology. Publication: Optogenetic relaxation of actomyosin contractility uncovers mechanistic roles of cortical tension during cytokinesis. Yamamoto K, Miura H, Ishida M, Mii Y, Kinoshita N, Takada S, Ueno N, Sawai S, Kondo Y, Aoki K. Nat Commun. 2021 Dec 8;12(1):7145. doi: 10.1038/s41467-021-27458-3. PubMed 34880255.
Backbone
  Vector backbone: pCAGGS
  Backbone size w/o insert (bp): 4720
  Total vector size (bp): 6943
  Vector type: Mammalian Expression
Growth in bacteria
  Bacterial resistance: Ampicillin, 100 μg/mL
  Growth temperature: 37°C
  Growth strain: DH5alpha
  Copy number: High Copy
Gene/Insert
  Gene/Insert name: CRY2-mCherry-MYPT169
  Species: H. sapiens (human), A. thaliana (mustard weed), Synthetic
  Promoter: CAG
  Cloning method: Ligation Independent Cloning
  Sequencing primers: 5′ pCAG-F
Terms and licenses: Academic/Nonprofit Terms; Industry Terms: Not Available to Industry
Depositor comments: The sequence and plasmid map is available in the following benchling link (https://benchling.com/s/seq-jlDVZxO6I2j5bRqXLNAe) Please note: Plasmid contains a G229L mutation in mCherry. This mutation is not known to affect plasmid function.
How to cite: pCAGGS-CRY2-mCherry-MYPT169 was a gift from Kazuhiro Aoki (Addgene plasmid # 178526 ; http://n2t.net/addgene:178526 ; RRID:Addgene_178526)
